Addgene plasmid #220201: pMRS-BG35-GFP
Purpose: mini-Tn7 GFP expression vector - pBG35 promoter
Depositing lab: Larry Halverson. Depositing organization: Iowa State University. Publication: Optimized CRISPR Interference System for Investigating Pseudomonas alloputida Genes Involved in Rhizosphere Microbiome Assembly. Roghair Stroud MN, Vang DX, Halverson LJ. ACS Synth Biol. 2024 Aug 20. doi: 10.1021/acssynbio.4c00312. PubMed 39163848.
Backbone
  Vector backbone: pMRS-GFP
  Vector type: Bacterial Expression, CRISPR
Growth in bacteria
  Bacterial resistance: Kanamycin and Gentamicin, 25 & 5 μg/mL
  Growth temperature: 37°C
  Growth strain: Pir1
  Copy number: High Copy
Gene/Insert
  Gene/Insert name: monomeric superfolder green fluorescent protein (alt names: msfGFP; GFP)
  Species: Synthetic
  Insert size (bp): 729
  Mutation: monomeric superfolder green fluorescent protein
  Promoter: pBG35
  Cloning method: Restriction Enzyme; 5′ cloning site Unknown (unknown if destroyed)
Terms and licenses: Academic/Nonprofit Terms; Industry Terms: Not Available to Industry
How to cite: pMRS-BG35-GFP was a gift from Larry Halverson (Addgene plasmid # 220201 ; http://n2t.net/addgene:220201 ; RRID:Addgene_220201)
