[The description below was written by a language model from this plasmid's Addgene catalogue record and pLannotate feature annotations shown in this document.]
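Description:
pMRS-BG35-GFP is a mini-Tn7 delivery plasmid for placing a constitutively expressed green fluorescent reporter into a bacterial chromosome. It was built on the pMRS-GFP backbone and belongs to a toolkit developed alongside a CRISPR interference system for Pseudomonas alloputida. The 4.2 kb plasmid replicates from the R6K γ origin, which depends on the pi initiator protein. It is therefore maintained in pir-expressing E. coli (the record lists Pir1, high copy) and behaves as a suicide vector in hosts that lack pi. An incP oriT allows conjugative mobilisation into recipient strains. The aphA1 kanamycin resistance gene, the oriT and the origin all lie in the backbone segment between Tn7R and Tn7L, outside the transposable element, so they should be lost after transposition.

On the circular map, the transposable segment runs from Tn7L round to Tn7R. Next to Tn7L is an rrnB T1 terminator, followed by a gentamicin acetyltransferase gene (aacC1) driven by the class 1 integron Pc promoter. This marker is flanked by FRT sites, so FLP recombinase can excise it once an integrant has been selected. The payload is monomeric superfolder GFP (msfGFP). The catalogue states that it is driven by the pBG35 promoter, although the feature table does not annotate this promoter; it presumably occupies the unannotated region upstream of the GFP coding sequence. Downstream of GFP are a pUC-type multiple cloning site with a small lacZα remnant and the phage lambda t0 terminator, and the two terminators insulate the cassette from neighbouring transcription. No Tn7 transposase genes are annotated, so transposition functions would have to be supplied in trans. The plasmid is typically used for stable single-copy fluorescent tagging of strains, and msfGFP could also report promoter strength or serve as a knockdown target.
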