Features (pLannotate 1.2.2; 14 found; start..end, strand, type, name):
    199..906     +  CDS            Superfolder GFP: Superfolder GFP is a basic (constitutively fluorescent) green fluorescent protein published in 2005, derived from Aequorea victoria. It is reported to be a very rapidly-maturing weak dimer.
    910..966     +  misc_feature   MCS: pUC18/19 multiple cloning site
    974..998     +  CDS            lacZα (fragment): LacZα fragment of β-galactosidase; lacZ fragment
   1009..1103    +  terminator     lambda t0 terminator: transcription terminator from phage lambda
   1107..1306    +  mobile_element Tn7R (fragment): mini-Tn7 element (right end of the Tn7 transposon) Tn7
   1416..2228    +  CDS            aphA1: KKA1_ECOLX - Also known as nptI. Protein inferred from homology: Swiss-Prot protein existence level 3. Resistance to kanamycin and structurally-related aminoglycosides, including amikacin. From Escherichia coli.
   2398..2506    +  oriT           oriT: incP origin of transfer
   2528..2916    -  rep_origin     R6K γ ori: γ replication origin from E. coli plasmid R6K; requires the R6K initiator protein pi for replication
   2925..3090    +  mobile_element Tn7L: mini-Tn7 element (left end of the Tn7 transposon) Tn7
   3104..3190    -  terminator     rrnB T1 terminator: Escherichia coli rrnB; transcription terminator T1 from the E. coli rrnB gene
   3239..3272    +  protein_bind   FRT (minimal): supports FLP-mediated excision but not integration (Turan and Bode, 2011) FLP recombinase from the Saccharomyces cerevisiae 2μ plasmid
   3402..3935    -  CDS            GmR: gentamycin acetyltransferase; aacC1; confers resistance to gentamycin
   4124..4152    -  promoter       Pc promoter: intI1 (promoter lies within the coding sequence); class 1 integron promoter
   4193..4240    +  protein_bind   FRT: FLP-mediated recombination occurs in the 8-bp core sequence TCTAGAAA (Turan and Bode, 2011). FLP recombinase from the Saccharomyces cerevisiae 2μ plasmid
>Addgene plasmid #220201 | pMRS-BG35-GFP | addgene full sequence | sequence record 446608 | Addgene NGS Result
AGAGCGCTTTTGAAGCTAATTCGATCATGCATGAGCGACGTCTTAATTAATTTATTTGACATGCGTGATG
TTTAGAATTATAATTTGGGGACCTAGGGCCCAAGTTCACTTAAAAAGGAGATCAACAATGAAAGCAATTT
TCGTACTGAAACATCTTAATCATGCTAAGGAGGTTTTCTAATGATCATGGGAATTCATAAAGGTGAAGAA
CTGTTCACCGGTGTTGTTCCGATCCTGGTTGAACTGGATGGTGATGTTAACGGCCACAAATTCTCTGTTC
GTGGTGAAGGTGAAGGTGATGCAACCAACGGTAAACTGACCCTGAAATTCATCTGCACTACCGGTAAACT
GCCGGTTCCATGGCCGACTCTGGTGACTACCCTGACCTATGGTGTTCAGTGTTTTTCTCGTTACCCGGAT
CACATGAAGCAGCATGATTTCTTCAAATCTGCAATGCCGGAAGGTTATGTACAGGAGCGCACCATTTCTT
TCAAAGACGATGGCACCTACAAAACCCGTGCAGAGGTTAAATTTGAAGGTGATACTCTGGTGAACCGTAT
TGAACTGAAAGGCATTGATTTCAAAGAGGACGGCAACATCCTGGGCCACAAACTGGAATATAACTTCAAC
TCCCATAACGTTTACATCACCGCAGACAAACAGAAGAACGGTATCAAAGCTAACTTCAAAATTCGCCATA
ACGTTGAAGACGGTAGCGTACAGCTGGCGGACCACTACCAGCAGAACACTCCGATCGGTGATGGTCCGGT
TCTGCTGCCGGATAACCACTACCTGTCCACCCAGTCTAAACTGTCCAAAGACCCGAACGAAAAGCGCGAC
CACATGGTGCTGCTGGAGTTCGTTACTGCAGCAGGTATCACGCACGGCATGGATGAACTCTACAAATAAG
AATTCGAGCTCGGTACCCGGGGATCCTCTAGAGTCGACCTGCAGGCATGCAAGCTTGCGGCCGCGTCGTG
ACTGGGAAAACCCTGGCGACTAGTCTTGGACTCCTGTTGATAGATCCAGTAATGACCTCAGAACTCCATC
TGGATTTGTTCAGAACGCTCGGTTGCCGCCGGGCGTTTTTTATTGGTGAGAATCCAGCCACGCCCCTCTT
TAATACGACGGGCAATTTGCACTTCAGAAAATGAAGAGTTTGCTTTAGCCATAACAAAAGTCCAGTATGC
TTTTTCACAGCATAACTGGACTGATTTCAGTTTACAACTATTCTGTCTAGTTTAAGACTTTATTGTCATA
GTTTAGATCTATTTTGTTCAGTTTAAGACTTTATTGTCCGCCCACAATTTAAATTTGTGTCTCAAAATCT
CTGATGTTACATTGCACAAGATAAAAATATATCATCATGAACAATAAAACTGTCTGCTTACATAAACAGT
AATACAAGGGGTGTTATGAGCCATATTCAGCGTGAAACGAGCTGTAGCCGTCCGCGTCTGAACAGCAACA
TGGATGCGGATCTGTATGGCTATAAATGGGCGCGTGATAACGTGGGTCAGAGCGGCGCGACCATTTATCG
TCTGTATGGCAAACCGGATGCGCCGGAACTGTTTCTGAAACATGGCAAAGGCAGCGTGGCGAACGATGTG
ACCGATGAAATGGTGCGTCTGAACTGGCTGACCGAATTTATGCCGCTGCCGACCATTAAACATTTTATTC
GCACCCCGGATGATGCGTGGCTGCTGACCACCGCGATTCCGGGCAAAACCGCGTTTCAGGTGCTGGAAGA
ATATCCGGATAGCGGCGAAAACATTGTGGATGCGCTGGCCGTGTTTCTGCGTCGTCTGCATAGCATTCCG
GTGTGCAACTGCCCGTTTAACAGCGATCGTGTGTTTCGTCTGGCCCAGGCGCAGAGCCGTATGAACAACG
GCCTGGTGGATGCGAGCGATTTTGATGATGAACGTAACGGCTGGCCGGTGGAACAGGTGTGGAAAGAAAT
GCATAAACTGCTGCCGTTTAGCCCGGATAGCGTGGTGACCCACGGCGATTTTAGCCTGGATAACCTGATT
TTCGATGAAGGCAAACTGATTGGCTGCATTGATGTGGGCCGTGTGGGCATTGCGGATCGTTATCAGGATC
TGGCCATTCTGTGGAACTGCCTGGGCGAATTTAGCCCGAGCCTGCAAAAACGTCTGTTTCAGAAATATGG
CATTGATAATCCGGATATGAACAAACTGCAATTTCATCTGATGCTGGATGAATTTTTCTAATAATTAATT
GGACCGCGGTCCGCGCGTTGTCCTTTTCCGCTGCATAACCCTGCTTCGGGGTCATTATAGCGATTTTTTC
GGTATATCCATCCTTTTTCGCACGATATACAGGATTTTGCCAAAGGGTTCGTGTAGACTTTCCTTGGTGT
ATCCAACGGCGTCAGCCGGGCAGGATAGGTGAAGTAGGCCCACCCGCGAGCGGGTGTTCCTTCTTCACTG
TCCCTTATTCGCACCTGGCGGTGCTCAACGGGAATCCTGCTCTGCGAGGCTGGCCGTAGGCCGGCCGGCG
CGCCCCATGTCAGCCGTTAAGTGTTCCTGTGTCACTCAAAATTGCTTTGAGAGGCTCTAAGGGCTTCTCA
GTGCGTTACATCCCTGGCTTGTTGTCCACAACCGTTAAACCCTAAAGGCTTTAAAAGCCTTATATATTCT
TTTTTTTCTTATAAAACTTAAAACCTTAGAGGCTATTTAAGTTGCTGATTTATATTAATTTTATTGTTCA
AACATGAGAGCTTAGTACGTGAAACATGAGAGCTTAGTACGTTAGCCATGAGAGCTTAGTACGTTAGCCA
TGAGGGTTTAGTTCGTTAAACATGAGAGCTTAGTACGTTAAACATGAGAGCTTAGTACGTGAAACATGAG
AGCTTAGTACGTACTATCAACAGGTTGAACTGCTGATCTTCAGATCGGCGCGCCTGTGGGCGGACAAAAT
AGTTGGGAACTGGGAGGGGTGGAAATGGAGTTTTTAAGGATTATTTAGGGAAGAGTGACAAAATAGATGG
GAACTGGGTGTAGCGTCGTAAGCTAATACGAAAATTAAAAATGACAAAATAGTTTGGAACTAGATTTCAC
TTATCTGGTTTCTAGGGCGGCGGATTTGTCCTACTCAGGAGAGCGTTCACCGACAAACAACAGATAAAAC
GAAAGGCCCAGTCTTTCGACTGAGCCTTTCGTTTTATTTGATGCCGACGTCCGGACGATCGAATTGGGGA
TCTTGAAGTACCTATTCCGAAGTTCCTATTCTCTAGAAAGTATAGGAACTTCAGAGCGCTTTTGAAGCTG
ATGTGCTTAAAAACTTACTCAATGGAATTCTAGATCGAATTGGCCGCGGCGTTGTGACAATTTACCGAAC
AACTCCGCGGCCGGGAAGCCGATCTCGGCTTGAACGAATTGTTAGGTGGCGGTACTTGGGTCGATATCAA
AGTGCATCACTTCTTCCCGTATGCCCAACTTTGTATAGAGAGCCACTGCGGGATCGTCACCGTAATCTGC
TTGCACGTAGATCACATAAGCACCAAGCGCGTTGGCCTCATGCTTGAGGAGATTGATGAGCGCGGTGGCA
ATGCCCTGCCTCCGGTGCTCGCCGGAGACTGCGAGATCATAGATATAGATCTCACTACGCGGCTGCTCAA
ACTTGGGCAGAACGTAAGCCGCGAGAGCGCCAACAACCGCTTCTTGGTCGAAGGCAGCAAGCGCGATGAA
TGTCTTACTACGGAGCAAGTTCCCGAGGTAATCGGAGTCCGGCTGATGTTGGGAGTAGGTGGCTACGTCT
CCGAACTCACGACCGAAAAGATCAAGAGCAGCCCGCATGGATTTGACTTGGTCAGGGCCGAGCCTACATG
TGCGAATGATGCCCATACTTGAGCCACCTAACTTTGTTTTAGGGCGACTGCCCTGCTGCGTAACATCGTT
GCTGCTGCGTAACATCGTTGCTGCTCCATAACATCAAACATCGACCCACGGCGTAACGCGCTTGCTGCTT
GGATGCCCGAGGCATAGACTGTACAAAAAAACAGTCATAACAAGCCATGAAAACCGCCACTGCGCCGTTA
CCACCGCTGCGTTCGGTCAAGGTTCTGGACCAGTTGCGTGAGCGCATACGCTACTTGCATTACAGTTTAC
GAACCGAACAGGCTTATGTCAATCCGATCCATTGCTGTTGACAAAGGGAATCAGGGGATCTTGAAGTTCC
TATTCCGAAGTTCCTATTCTCTAGAAAGTATAGGAACTTC
